>Addgene plasmid #181711 | pAG416-GAL-FUS | addgene full sequence | sequence record 430954 | Addgene NGS Result
GACGAAAGGGCCTCGTGATACGCCTATTTTTATAGGTTAATGTCATGATAATAATGGTTTCTTAGACGGA
TCGCTTGCCTGTAACTTACACGCGCCTCGTATCTTTTAATGATGGAATAATTTGGGAATTTACTCTGTGT
TTATTTATTTTTATGTTTTGTATTTGGATTTTAGAAAGTAAATAAAGAAGGTAGAAGAGTTACGGAATGA
AGAAAAAAAAATAAACAAAGGTTTAAAAAATTTCAACAAAAAGCGTACTTTACATATATATTTATTAGAC
AAGAAAAGCAGATTAAATAGATATACATTCGATTAACGATAAGTAAAATGTAAAATCACAGGATTTTCGT
GTGTGGTCTTCTACACAGACAAGATGAAACAATTCGGCATTAATACCTGAGAGCAGGAAGAGCAAGATAA
AAGGTAGTATTTGTTGGCGATCCCCCTAGAGTCTTTTACATCTTCGGAAAACAAAAACTATTTTTTCTTT
AATTTCTTTTTTTACTTTCTATTTTTAATTTATATATTTATATTAAAAAATTTAAATTATAATTATTTTT
ATAGCACGTGATGAAAAGGACCCAGGTGGCACTTTTCGGGGAAATGTGCGCGGAACCCCTATTTGTTTAT
TTTTCTAAATACATTCAAATATGTATCCGCTCATGAGACAATAACCCTGATAAATGCTTCAATAATATTG
AAAAAGGAAGAGTATGAGTATTCAACATTTCCGTGTCGCCCTTATTCCCTTTTTTGCGGCATTTTGCCTT
CCTGTTTTTGCTCACCCAGAAACGCTGGTGAAAGTAAAAGATGCTGAAGATCAGTTGGGTGCACGAGTGG
GTTACATCGAACTGGATCTCAACAGCGGTAAGATCCTTGAGAGTTTTCGCCCCGAAGAACGTTTTCCAAT
GATGAGCACTTTTAAAGTTCTGCTATGTGGCGCGGTATTATCCCGTATTGACGCCGGGCAAGAGCAACTC
GGTCGCCGCATACACTATTCTCAGAATGACTTGGTTGAGTACTCACCAGTCACAGAAAAGCATCTTACGG
ATGGCATGACAGTAAGAGAATTATGCAGTGCTGCCATAACCATGAGTGATAACACTGCGGCCAACTTACT
TCTGACAACGATCGGAGGACCGAAGGAGCTAACCGCTTTTTTGCACAACATGGGGGATCATGTAACTCGC
CTTGATCGTTGGGAACCGGAGCTGAATGAAGCCATACCAAACGACGAGCGTGACACCACGATGCCTGTAG
CAATGGCAACAACGTTGCGCAAACTATTAACTGGCGAACTACTTACTCTAGCTTCCCGGCAACAATTAAT
AGACTGGATGGAGGCGGATAAAGTTGCAGGACCACTTCTGCGCTCGGCCCTTCCGGCTGGCTGGTTTATT
GCTGATAAATCTGGAGCCGGTGAGCGTGGGTCTCGCGGTATCATTGCAGCACTGGGGCCAGATGGTAAGC
CCTCCCGTATCGTAGTTATCTACACGACGGGGAGTCAGGCAACTATGGATGAACGAAATAGACAGATCGC
TGAGATAGGTGCCTCACTGATTAAGCATTGGTAACTGTCAGACCAAGTTTACTCATATATACTTTAGATT
GATTTAAAACTTCATTTTTAATTTAAAAGGATCTAGGTGAAGATCCTTTTTGATAATCTCATGACCAAAA
TCCCTTAACGTGAGTTTTCGTTCCACTGAGCGTCAGACCCCGTAGAAAAGATCAAAGGATCTTCTTGAGA
TCCTTTTTTTCTGCGCGTAATCTGCTGCTTGCAAACAAAAAAACCACCGCTACCAGCGGTGGTTTGTTTG
CCGGATCAAGAGCTACCAACTCTTTTTCCGAAGGTAACTGGCTTCAGCAGAGCGCAGATACCAAATACTG
TTCTTCTAGTGTAGCCGTAGTTAGGCCACCACTTCAAGAACTCTGTAGCACCGCCTACATACCTCGCTCT
GCTAATCCTGTTACCAGTGGCTGCTGCCAGTGGCGATAAGTCGTGTCTTACCGGGTTGGACTCAAGACGA
TAGTTACCGGATAAGGCGCAGCGGTCGGGCTGAACGGGGGGTTCGTGCACACAGCCCAGCTTGGAGCGAA
CGACCTACACCGAACTGAGATACCTACAGCGTGAGCTATGAGAAAGCGCCACGCTTCCCGAAGGGAGAAA
GGCGGACAGGTATCCGGTAAGCGGCAGGGTCGGAACAGGAGAGCGCACGAGGGAGCTTCCAGGGGGAAAC
GCCTGGTATCTTTATAGTCCTGTCGGGTTTCGCCACCTCTGACTTGAGCGTCGATTTTTGTGATGCTCGT
CAGGGGGGCGGAGCCTATGGAAAAACGCCAGCAACGCGGCCTTTTTACGGTTCCTGGCCTTTTGCTGGCC
TTTTGCTCACATGTTCTTTCCTGCGTTATCCCCTGATTCTGTGGATAACCGTATTACCGCCTTTGAGTGA
GCTGATACCGCTCGCCGCAGCCGAACGACCGAGCGCAGCGAGTCAGTGAGCGAGGAAGCGGAAGAGCGCC
CAATACGCAAACCGCCTCTCCCCGCGCGTTGGCCGATTCATTAATGCAGCTGGCACGACAGGTTTCCCGA
CTGGAAAGCGGGCAGTGAGCGCAACGCAATTAATGTGAGTTAGCTCACTCATTAGGCACCCCAGGCTTTA
CACTTTATGCTTCCGGCTCGTATGTTGTGTGGAATTGTGAGCGGATAACAATTTCACACAGGAAACAGCT
ATGACCATGATTACGCCAAGCGCGCAATTAACCCTCACTAAAGGGAACAAAAGCTGGAGCTCTAGTACGG
ATTAGAAGCCGCCGAGCGGGTGACAGCCCTCCGAAGGAAGACTCTCCTCCGTGCGTCCTCGTCTTCACCG
GTCGCGTTCCTGAAACGCAGATGTGCCTCGCGCCGCACTGCTCCGAACAATAAAGATTCTACAATACTAG
CTTTTATGGTTATGAAGAGGAAAAATTGGCAGTAACCTGGCCCCACAAACCTTCAAATGAACGAATCAAA
TTAACAACCATAGGATGATAATGCGATTAGTTTTTTAGCCTTATTTCTGGGGTAATTAATCAGCGAAGCG
ATGATTTTTGATCTATTAACAGATATATAAATGCAAAAACTGCATAACCACTTTAACTAATACTTTCAAC
ATTTTCGGTTTGTATTACTTCTTATTCAAATGTAATAAAAGTATCAACAAAAAATTGTTAATATACCTCT
ATACTTTAACGTCAAGGAGAAAAAACCCCGGATTCTAGAACTAGTGGATCCCCCATCACAAGTTTGTACA
AAAAAGCAGGCTCCACCATGGCCTCAAACGATTATACCCAACAAGCAACCCAAAGCTATGGGGCCTACCC
CACCCAGCCCGGGCAGGGCTATTCCCAGCAGAGCAGTCAGCCCTACGGACAGCAGAGTTACAGTGGTTAT
AGCCAGTCCACGGACACTTCAGGCTATGGCCAGAGCAGCTATTCTTCTTATGGCCAGAGCCAGAACACAG
GCTATGGAACTCAGTCAACTCCCCAGGGATATGGCTCGACTGGCGGCTATGGCAGTAGCCAGAGCTCCCA
ATCGTCTTACGGGCAGCAGTCCTCCTATCCTGGCTATGGCCAGCAGCCAGCTCCCAGCAGCACCTCGGGA
AGTTACGGTAGCAGTTCTCAGAGCAGCAGCTATGGGCAGCCCCAGAGTGGGAGCTACAGCCAGCAGCCTA
GCTATGGTGGACAGCAGCAAAGCTATGGACAGCAGCAAAGCTATAATCCCCCTCAGGGCTATGGACAGCA
GAACCAGTACAACAGCAGCAGTGGTGGTGGAGGTGGAGGTGGAGGTGGAGGTAACTATGGCCAAGATCAA
TCCTCCATGAGTAGTGGTGGTGGCAGTGGTGGCGGTTATGGCAATCAAGACCAGAGTGGTGGAGGTGGCA
GCGGTGGCTATGGACAGCAGGACCGTGGAGGCCGCGGCAGGGGTGGCAGTGGTGGCGGCGGCGGCGGCGG
CGGTGGTGGTTACAACCGCAGCAGTGGTGGCTATGAACCCAGAGGTCGTGGAGGTGGCCGTGGAGGCAGA
GGTGGCATGGGCGGAAGTGACCGTGGTGGCTTCAATAAATTTGGTGGCCCTCGGGACCAAGGATCACGTC
ATGACTCCGAACAGGATAATTCAGACAACAACACCATCTTTGTGCAAGGCCTGGGTGAGAATGTTACAAT
TGAGTCTGTGGCTGATTACTTCAAGCAGATTGGTATTATTAAGACAAACAAGAAAACGGGACAGCCCATG
ATTAATTTGTACACAGACAGGGAAACTGGCAAGCTGAAGGGAGAGGCAACGGTCTCTTTTGATGACCCAC
CTTCAGCTAAAGCAGCTATTGACTGGTTTGATGGTAAAGAATTCTCCGGAAATCCTATCAAGGTCTCATT
TGCTACTCGCCGGGCAGACTTTAATCGGGGTGGTGGCAATGGTCGTGGAGGCCGAGGGCGAGGAGGACCC
ATGGGCCGTGGAGGCTATGGAGGTGGTGGCAGTGGTGGTGGTGGCCGAGGAGGATTTCCCAGTGGAGGTG
GTGGCGGTGGAGGACAGCAGCGAGCTGGTGACTGGAAGTGTCCTAATCCCACCTGTGAGAATATGAACTT
CTCTTGGAGGAATGAATGCAACCAGTGTAAGGCCCCTAAACCAGATGGCCCAGGAGGGGGACCAGGTGGC
TCTCACATGGGGGGTAACTACGGGGATGATCGTCGTGGTGGCAGAGGAGGCTATGATCGAGGCGGCTACC
GGGGCCGCGGCGGGGACCGTGGAGGCTTCCGAGGGGGCCGGGGTGGTGGGGACAGAGGTGGCTTTGGCCC
TGGCAAGATGGATTCCAGGGGTGAGCACAGACAGGATCGCAGGGAGAGGCCGTATTAGGACCCAGCTTTC
TTGTACAAAGTGGTGATGGGCTGCAGGAATTCGATATCAAGCTTATCGATACCGTCGACCTCGAGTCATG
TAATTAGTTATGTCACGCTTACATTCACGCCCTCCCCCCACATCCGCTCTAACCGAAAAGGAAGGAGTTA
GACAACCTGAAGTCTAGGTCCCTATTTATTTTTTTATAGTTATGTTAGTATTAAGAACGTTATTTATATT
TCAAATTTTTCTTTTTTTTCTGTACAGACGCGTGTACGCATGTAACATTATACTGAAAACCTTGCTTGAG
AAGGTTTTGGGACGCTCGAAGGCTTTAATTTGCGGCCGGTACCCAATTCGCCCTATAGTGAGTCGTATTA
CGCGCGCTCACTGGCCGTCGTTTTACAACGTCGTGACTGGGAAAACCCTGGCGTTACCCAACTTAATCGC
CTTGCAGCACATCCCCCTTTCGCCAGCTGGCGTAATAGCGAAGAGGCCCGCACCGATCGCCCTTCCCAAC
AGTTGCGCAGCCTGAATGGCGAATGG
[124 nt withheld, positions 5417-5540]
C
[91 nt withheld, positions 5542-5632]
A
[49 nt withheld, positions 5634-5682]
CCTTTGACGTTGGAGTCCACGTTCTTT
[37 nt withheld, positions 5710-5746]
ACCCTATCTCGGTCTATTCTTTTGATTTATAAGGGATTTTGCCGATTTCGGCCTATTGGTTAAAAAATGA
GCTGATTTAACAAAAATTTAACGCGAATTTTAACAAAATATTAACGCTTACAATTTCCTGATGCGGTATT
TTCTCCTTACGCATCTGTGCGGTATTTCACACCGCATAGGGTAATAACTGATATAATTAAATTGAAGCTC
TAATTTGTGAGTTTAGTATACATGCATTTACTTATAATACAGTTTTTTAGTTTTGCTGGCCGCATCTTCT
CAAATATGCTTCCCAGCCTGCTTTTCTGTAACGTTCACCCTCTACCTTAGCATCCCTTCCCTTTGCAAAT
AGTCCTCTTCCAACAATAATAATGTCAGATCCTGTAGAGACCACATCATCCACGGTTCTATACTGTTGAC
CCAATGCGTCTCCCTTGTCATCTAAACCCACACCGGGTGTCATAATCAACCAATCGTAACCTTCATCTCT
TCCACCCATGTCTCTTTGAGCAATAAAGCCGATAACAAAATCTTTGTCGCTCTTCGCAATGTCAACAGTA
CCCTTAGTATATTCTCCAGTAGATAGGGAGCCCTTGCATGACAATTCTGCTAACATCAAAAGGCCTCTAG
GTTCCTTTGTTACTTCTTCTGCCGCCTGCTTCAAACCGCTAACAATACCTGGGCCCACCACACCGTGTGC
ATTCGTAATGTCTGCCCATTCTGCTATTCTGTATACACCCGCAGAGTACTGCAATTTGACTGTATTACCA
ATGTCAGCAAATTTTCTGTCTTCGAAGAGTAAAAAATTGTACTTGGCGGATAATGCCTTTAGCGGCTTAA
CTGTGCCCTCCATGGAAAAATCAGTCAAGATATCCACATGTGTTTTTAGTAAACAAATTTTGGGACCTAA
TGCTTCAACTAACTCCAGTAATTCCTTGGTGGTACGAACATCCAATGAAGCACACAAGTTTGTTTGCTTT
TCGTGCATGATATTAAATAGCTTGGCAGCAACAGGACTAGGATGAGTAGCAGCACGTTCCTTATATGTAG
CTTTCGACATGATTTATCTTCGTTTCCTGCAGGTTTTTGTTCTGTGCAGTTGGGTTAAGAATACTGGGCA
ATTTCATGTTTCTTCAACACTACATATGCGTATATATACCAATCTAAGTCTGTGCTCCTTCCTTCGTTCT
TCCTTCTGTTCGGAGATTACCGAATCAAAAAAATTTCAAGGAAACCGAAATCAAAAAAAAGAATAAAAAA
AAAATGATGAATTGAAAAGGTGGTATGGTGCACTCTCAGTACAATCTGCTCTGATGCCGCATAGTTAAGC
CAGCCCCGACACCCGCCAACACCCGCTGACGCGCCCTGACGGGCTTGTCTGCTCCCGGCATCCGCTTACA
GACAAGCTGTGACCGTCTCCGGGAGCTGCATGTGTCAGAGGTTTTCACCGTCATCACCGAAACGCGCGA
Features (pLannotate 1.2.2; 24 found; start..end, strand, type, name):
     69..572     -  misc_feature   CEN/ARS: S. cerevisiae CEN6 centromere fused to an autonomously replicating sequence
    609..713     +  promoter       AmpR promoter: bla
    714..1574    +  CDS            AmpR: β-lactamase; bla; confers resistance to ampicillin, carbenicillin, and related antibiotics
   1745..2333    +  rep_origin     ori: high-copy-number ColE1/pMB1/pBR322/pUC origin of replication
   2516..2608    +  CDS            lacI (fragment): lac repressor; lacI; The lac repressor binds to the lac operator to inhibit transcription in E. coli. This inhibition can be relieved by adding lactose or isopropyl-β-D-thiogalactopyranoside (IPTG).
   2621..2642    +  protein_bind   CAP binding site: CAP binding activates transcription in the presence of cAMP. E. coli catabolite activator protein
   2657..2687    +  promoter       lac promoter: promoter for the E. coli lac operon
   2695..2711    +  protein_bind   lac operator: The lac repressor binds to the lac operator to inhibit transcription in E. coli. This inhibition can be relieved by adding lactose or isopropyl-β-D-thiogalactopyranoside (IPTG). lac repressor encoded by lacI
   2756..2774    +  promoter       T3 promoter: promoter for bacteriophage T3 RNA polymerase
   2798..3239    +  promoter       GAL1 promoter: S. cerevisiae GAL1; inducible promoter, regulated by Gal4
   3254..3274    +  misc_feature   MCS (fragment): pBluescript multiple cloning site
   3278..3302    +  protein_bind   attB1: mutant version of attB; recombination site for the Gateway® BP reaction BP Clonase™
   3308..4885    +  CDS            FUS: FUS_HUMAN - Also known as TLS. Experimental evidence at protein level: Swiss-Prot protein existence level 1. DNA/RNA-binding protein that plays a role in various cellular processes such as transcription regulation, RNA splicing, RNA transport, DNA repair and damage response (PubMed:27731383). Binds to nascent pre-mRNAs and acts as a molecular mediator between RNA polymerase II and U1 small nuclear ribonucleoprotein thereby coupling transcription and splicing (PubMed:26124092). Binds also its own pre- mRNA and autoregulates its expression; this autoregulation mechanism is mediated by non-sense-
   4890..4914    -  protein_bind   attB2: mutant version of attB; recombination site for the Gateway® BP reaction BP Clonase™
   4918..4965    +  misc_feature   MCS (fragment): pBluescript multiple cloning site
   4966..5213    +  terminator     CYC1 terminator: S. cerevisiae CYC1; transcription terminator for CYC1
   5232..5250    -  promoter       T7 promoter: promoter for bacteriophage T7 RNA polymerase
   5258..5413    +  CDS            lacZα (fragment): LacZα fragment of β-galactosidase; lacZ fragment
   5417..5845    +  rep_origin     f1 ori (sequence partly withheld): f1 bacteriophage origin of replication; arrow indicates direction of (+) strand synthesis
   5873..5924    -  misc_feature   bom (fragment): basis of mobility region from pBR322
   6003..6806    -  CDS            URA3: orotidine-5'-phosphate decarboxylase, required for uracil biosynthesis; S. cerevisiae URA3; yeast auxotrophic marker, counterselectable with 5-fluoroorotic acid (5-FOA)
   6807..7022    -  promoter       URA3 promoter: S. cerevisiae URA3
   7030..7079    -  misc_feature   bom (fragment): basis of mobility region from pBR322
   7181..1       -  CDS            rop (fragment) (across the origin): Rop protein, which maintains plasmids at low copy number; rop
