[The description below was written by a language model from this plasmid's Addgene catalogue record and pLannotate feature annotations shown in this document.]
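Description:
pAG416-GAL-FUS is a yeast expression plasmid for galactose-inducible production of human FUS in Saccharomyces cerevisiae. It was made by Gateway recombination into the pAG416-GAL-ccdB destination vector, so the ccdB cassette of the parent has been replaced by the FUS open reading frame, which is now flanked by attB1 and attB2 sites. The 7.2 kb plasmid is a shuttle vector. In E. coli it replicates from a high-copy ColE1/pUC-type origin and is selected with ampicillin through the bla gene. In yeast it is maintained through a CEN6/ARS element, which provides centromeric, low-copy and relatively stable inheritance. Yeast selection relies on the URA3 marker under its own promoter, which complements uracil auxotrophy and can be counterselected with 5-fluoroorotic acid.

The expression cassette consists of the GAL1 promoter, the FUS coding sequence and the CYC1 transcription terminator. GAL1 is regulated by Gal4, so transcription is induced by galactose and can be switched on at a chosen time. No epitope tag or fluorescent reporter is annotated on the insert, so FUS appears to be expressed untagged. Other annotated elements are remnants of the pBluescript-derived backbone: lac promoter/operator and lacZα fragments, T3 and T7 promoters flanking the cassette, an f1 origin for single-stranded DNA production, and short lacI, bom and rop fragments. FUS is a DNA/RNA-binding protein involved in transcription, splicing and DNA repair, and one of its gene aliases is ALS6. Beyond inducible FUS expression in yeast, the record does not state a specific application.
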