Addgene plasmid #181711: pAG416-GAL-FUS
Purpose: Galactose inducible expression of FUS
Depositing lab: Alejandro Chavez. Depositing organization: Columbia University.
Backbone
  Vector backbone: pAG416-GAL-ccdb
  Vector type: Yeast Expression
Growth in bacteria
  Bacterial resistance: Ampicillin, 100 μg/mL
  Growth temperature: 30°C
  Growth strain: NEB Stable
  Copy number: High Copy
Gene/Insert
  Gene/Insert name: FUS
  Species: H. sapiens (human)
  Entrez Gene: FUS (a.k.a. ALS6, ETM4, FUS1, HNRNPP2, POMP75, TLS, altFUS)
  Cloning method: Gateway Cloning
Terms and licenses: Academic/Nonprofit Terms; Industry Terms: Not Available to Industry
How to cite: pAG416-GAL-FUS was a gift from Alejandro Chavez (Addgene plasmid # 181711 ; http://n2t.net/addgene:181711 ; RRID:Addgene_181711)
