>Addgene plasmid #181711 | pAG416-GAL-FUS | depositor partial sequence | sequence record 351416 | Insert Sequence
ATGGCCTCAAACGATTATACCCAACAAGCAACCCAAAGCTATGGGGCCTACCCCACCCAGCCCGGGCAGG
GCTATTCCCAGCAGAGCAGTCAGCCCTACGGACAGCAGAGTTACAGTGGTTATAGCCAGTCCACGGACAC
TTCAGGCTATGGCCAGAGCAGCTATTCTTCTTATGGCCAGAGCCAGAACACAGGCTATGGAACTCAGTCA
ACTCCCCAGGGATATGGCTCGACTGGCGGCTATGGCAGTAGCCAGAGCTCCCAATCGTCTTACGGGCAGC
AGTCCTCCTATCCTGGCTATGGCCAGCAGCCAGCTCCCAGCAGCACCTCGGGAAGTTACGGTAGCAGTTC
TCAGAGCAGCAGCTATGGGCAGCCCCAGAGTGGGAGCTACAGCCAGCAGCCTAGCTATGGTGGACAGCAG
CAAAGCTATGGACAGCAGCAAAGCTATAATCCCCCTCAGGGCTATGGACAGCAGAACCAGTACAACAGCA
GCAGTGGTGGTGGAGGTGGAGGTGGAGGTGGAGGTAACTATGGCCAAGATCAATCCTCCATGAGTAGTGG
TGGTGGCAGTGGTGGCGGTTATGGCAATCAAGACCAGAGTGGTGGAGGTGGCAGCGGTGGCTATGGACAG
CAGGACCGTGGAGGCCGCGGCAGGGGTGGCAGTGGTGGCGGCGGCGGCGGCGGCGGTGGTGGTTACAACC
GCAGCAGTGGTGGCTATGAACCCAGAGGTCGTGGAGGTGGCCGTGGAGGCAGAGGTGGCATGGGCGGAAG
TGACCGTGGTGGCTTCAATAAATTTGGTGGCCCTCGGGACCAAGGATCACGTCATGACTCCGAACAGGAT
AATTCAGACAACAACACCATCTTTGTGCAAGGCCTGGGTGAGAATGTTACAATTGAGTCTGTGGCTGATT
ACTTCAAGCAGATTGGTATTATTAAGACAAACAAGAAAACGGGACAGCCCATGATTAATTTGTACACAGA
CAGGGAAACTGGCAAGCTGAAGGGAGAGGCAACGGTCTCTTTTGATGACCCACCTTCAGCTAAAGCAGCT
ATTGACTGGTTTGATGGTAAAGAATTCTCCGGAAATCCTATCAAGGTCTCATTTGCTACTCGCCGGGCAG
ACTTTAATCGGGGTGGTGGCAATGGTCGTGGAGGCCGAGGGCGAGGAGGACCCATGGGCCGTGGAGGCTA
TGGAGGTGGTGGCAGTGGTGGTGGTGGCCGAGGAGGATTTCCCAGTGGAGGTGGTGGCGGTGGAGGACAG
CAGCGAGCTGGTGACTGGAAGTGTCCTAATCCCACCTGTGAGAATATGAACTTCTCTTGGAGGAATGAAT
GCAACCAGTGTAAGGCCCCTAAACCAGATGGCCCAGGAGGGGGACCAGGTGGCTCTCACATGGGGGGTAA
CTACGGGGATGATCGTCGTGGTGGCAGAGGAGGCTATGATCGAGGCGGCTACCGGGGCCGCGGCGGGGAC
CGTGGAGGCTTCCGAGGGGGCCGGGGTGGTGGGGACAGAGGTGGCTTTGGCCCTGGCAAGATGGATTCCA
GGGGTGAGCACAGACAGGATCGCAGGGAGAGGCCGTATTAA
